Addgene plasmid #83961: pPB-US-ECasE
Purpose: Piggyac transposon containing tamoxifen inducible Cas9 and a gRNA cassette.
Depositing lab: Eleanor Chen. Depositing organization: University of Washington.
Backbone
  Vector backbone: Piggybac Transposon
  Backbone manufacturer: Sytem Biosciences
  Vector type: Mammalian Expression
  Selectable markers: Puromycin
Growth in bacteria
  Bacterial resistance: Ampicillin, 100 μg/mL
  Growth temperature: 37°C
  Growth strain: DH5alpha
  Copy number: High Copy
Gene/Insert
  Gene/Insert name: ERT2-spCas9-ERT2
  Insert size (bp): 7970
  Mutation: please see depositor comments below
  Promoter: U6 (gRNA), EF1a (ERT2-Cas9-ERT2)
  Cloning method: Unknown
  Sequencing primers: 5′ unknown
Terms and licenses: Academic/Nonprofit Terms; Industry Terms: Not Available to Industry
Depositor comments: Please note that mutation R1058W in Cas9 was found during Addgene's quality control. The depositor noted that this mutation does NOT affect plasmid function. The plasmid expresses a ERT2-SpCas9-ERT2 tamoxifen inducible Cas9 driven by the EF-1a promoter. T2A linked puromucin enables stable selection of the piggybac transposon. CRISPR gRNAS can be cloned into the vector at the BbsI cloning sites.
How to cite: pPB-US-ECasE was a gift from Eleanor Chen (Addgene plasmid # 83961 ; http://n2t.net/addgene:83961 ; RRID:Addgene_83961)
