[The description below was written by a language model from this plasmid's Addgene catalogue record and pLannotate feature annotations shown in this document.]
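Description:
pPB-US-ECasE is a 13.4 kb mammalian expression plasmid built on a commercial piggyBac transposon backbone. It delivers a tamoxifen-inducible Cas9 and a guide RNA cassette together for stable genomic integration. In bacteria it is maintained as a high-copy plasmid through a ColE1/pUC-type origin and selected with ampicillin (AmpR). An f1 origin and remnants of a lac/lacZα cloning region are also present. The automated annotation does not label the piggyBac terminal repeats. The regions flanking the cargo carry only fragmentary hits, including matches to a phage lambda portal protein that are probably incidental, so the transposon ends are known from the catalogue description rather than from the feature table.

The payload has two units. A human U6 RNA polymerase III promoter drives a Streptococcus pyogenes gRNA scaffold, and targeting spacers are cloned in at BbsI sites. Downstream, the EF-1α promoter drives SpCas9 flanked on both sides by ERT2, the mutated oestrogen receptor ligand-binding domain. ERT2 fusions are generally held inactive until tamoxifen or its metabolite is supplied, which gives temporal control of genome editing. The annotator splits Cas9 into contiguous N- and C-terminal parts, but these form one continuous coding sequence. According to the depositor, a puromycin resistance gene is joined to this coding sequence by T2A, so cells that have integrated the transposon can be selected. The transcript ends with a WPRE fragment and an SV40 polyadenylation signal, and a short EM7 bacterial promoter lies just upstream of the coding sequence.

Repository sequencing found an R1058W substitution in Cas9, which the depositor states does not affect function. The repository and depositor sequences give essentially identical feature maps. A piggyBac transposase is not encoded on the plasmid and would have to be supplied separately.
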