Features (pLannotate 1.2.2; 25 found; start..end, strand, type, name):
      1..105     -  promoter       AmpR promoter: bla
    158..586     -  rep_origin     f1 ori (sequence partly withheld): f1 bacteriophage origin of replication; arrow indicates direction of (+) strand synthesis
    591..746     -  CDS            lacZα (fragment): LacZα fragment of β-galactosidase; lacZ fragment
    748..867     +  CDS            B (fragment): PORTL_LAMBD - Experimental evidence at protein level: Swiss-Prot protein existence level 1. Forms the portal vertex of the capsid (PubMed:6228056, PubMed:6232391). This portal plays critical roles in head assembly, genome packaging, neck/tail attachment, and genome ejection (Probable). The portal protein multimerizes as a single ring-shaped homododecamer arranged around a central channel (PubMed:6232391). Binds to the terminase subunits to form the packaging machine (PubMed:7799432). From Escherichia phage lambda (Bacteriophage lambda).
   1423..1663    +  promoter       U6 promoter: RNA polymerase III promoter for human U6 snRNA
   1690..1765    +  misc_RNA       gRNA scaffold: guide RNA scaffold for the Streptococcus pyogenes CRISPR/Cas9 system
   1772..1815    +  misc_RNA       gRNA scaffold (fragment): guide RNA scaffold for the Streptococcus pyogenes CRISPR/Cas9 system
   1829..1850    +  CDS            small t antigen (fragment): SV40 (simian virus 40) small t antigen
   1857..3035    +  promoter       EF-1α promoter: strong constitutive promoter for human elongation factor EF-1α
   3060..3107    +  promoter       EM7 promoter: synthetic bacterial promoter&nbsp
   3141..4076    +  CDS            ERT2: mutated ligand-binding domain of the human estrogen receptor (Feil et al., 1997)
   4089..5690    +  CDS            Cas9(N): N-terminal portion of Streptococcus pyogenes Cas9 (Zetsche et al., 2015)
   5691..8189    +  CDS            Cas9(C): C-terminal portion of Streptococcus pyogenes Cas9 (Zetsche et al., 2015)
   8196..9131    +  CDS            ERT2: mutated ligand-binding domain of the human estrogen receptor (Feil et al., 1997)
   9198..9794    +  CDS            PuroR (fragment): puromycin N-acetyltransferase; pac from Streptomyces; confers resistance to puromycin
   9832..9938    +  misc_feature   WPRE (fragment): woodchuck hepatitis virus posttranscriptional regulatory element
   9951..10072   +  polyA_signal   SV40 poly(A) signal: SV40 polyadenylation signal
  10090..10182   +  ncRNA          G-CSF SLDE: Accession: RF00183 - G-CSF factor stem-loop destabilising element (SLDE)
  10879..11346   +  CDS            B (fragment): PORTL_LAMBD - Experimental evidence at protein level: Swiss-Prot protein existence level 1. Forms the portal vertex of the capsid (PubMed:6228056, PubMed:6232391). This portal plays critical roles in head assembly, genome packaging, neck/tail attachment, and genome ejection (Probable). The portal protein multimerizes as a single ring-shaped homododecamer arranged around a central channel (PubMed:6232391). Binds to the terminase subunits to form the packaging machine (PubMed:7799432). From Escherichia phage lambda (Bacteriophage lambda).
  11382..11404   -  protein_bind   lac operator (fragment): The lac repressor binds to the lac operator to inhibit transcription in E. coli. This inhibition can be relieved by adding lactose or isopropyl-β-D-thiogalactopyranoside (IPTG). lac repressor encoded by lacI
  11408..11438   -  promoter       lac promoter: promoter for the E. coli lac operon
  11453..11474   -  protein_bind   CAP binding site: CAP binding activates transcription in the presence of cAMP. E. coli catabolite activator protein
  11487..11579   -  CDS            lacI (fragment): lac repressor; lacI; The lac repressor binds to the lac operator to inhibit transcription in E. coli. This inhibition can be relieved by adding lactose or isopropyl-β-D-thiogalactopyranoside (IPTG).
  11762..12350   -  rep_origin     ori: high-copy-number ColE1/pMB1/pBR322/pUC origin of replication
  12521..13381   -  CDS            AmpR: β-lactamase; bla; confers resistance to ampicillin, carbenicillin, and related antibiotics
>Addgene plasmid #83961 | pPB-US-ECasE | addgene full sequence | sequence record 214594 | Addgene NGS Result
ACTCTTCCTTTTTCAATATTATTGAAGCATTTATCAGGGTTATTGTCTCATGAGCGGATACATATTTGAA
TGTATTTAGAAAAATAAACAAATAGGGGTTCCGCGCACATTTCCCCGAAAAGTGCCACCTAAATTGTAAG
CGTTAATATTTTGTTAAAATTCGCGTTAAATTTTTGTTAAATCAGCTCATTTTTTAACCAATAGGCCGAA
ATCGGCAAAATCCCTTATAAATCAAAAGAATAGACCGAGATAGGGT
[37 nt withheld, positions 257-293]
AAAGAACGTGGACTCCAACGTCAAAGG
[49 nt withheld, positions 321-369]
T
[91 nt withheld, positions 371-461]
G
[124 nt withheld, positions 463-586]
CCCATTCGCCATTCAGGCTGCGCAACTGTTGGGAAGGGCGATCGGTGCGGGCCTCTTCGCTATTACGCCA
GCTGGCGAAAGGGGGATGTGCTGCAAGGCGATTAAGTTGGGTAACGCCAGGGTTTTCCCAGTCACGACGT
TGTAAAACGACGGCCAGTGAGCGCGCCTCGTTCATTCACGTTTTTGAACCCGTGGAGGACGGGCAGACTC
GCGGTGCAAATGTGTTTTACAGCGTGATGGAGCAGATGAAGATGCTCGACACGCTGCAGAACACGCAGCT
AGATTAACCCTAGAAAGATAATCATATTGTGACGTACGTTAAAGATAATCATGTGTAAAATTGACGCATG
TGTTTTATCGGTCTGTATATCGAGGTTTATTTATTAATTTGAATAGATATTAAGTTTTATTATATTTACA
CTTACATACTAATAATAAATTCAACAAACAATTTATTTATGTTTATTTATTTATTAAAAAAAACAAAAAC
TCAAAATTTCTTCTATAAAGTAACAAAACTTTTATGAGGGACAGCCCCCCCCCAAAGCCCCCAGGGATGT
AATTACGTCCCTCCCCCGCTAGGGGGCAGCAGCGAGCCGCCCGGGGCTCCGCTCCGGTCCGGCGCTCCCC
CCGCATCCCCGAGCCGGCAGCGTGCGGGGACAGCCCGGGCACGGGGAAGGTGGCACGGGATCGCTTTCCT
CTGAACGCTTCTCGCTGCTCTTTGAGCCTGCAGACACCTGGGGGGATACGGGGAAAAGGCCTCCACGGCC
AGACTAGAGGTACCAACGCGGCCTTTTTACGGTTCCTGGCCTTTTGCTGGCCTTTTGCTCACATGTGAGG
GCCTATTTCCCATGATTCCTTCATATTTGCATATACGATACAAGGCTGTTAGAGAGATAATTGGAATTAA
TTTGACTGTAAACACAAAGATATTAGTACAAAATACGTGACGTAGAAAGTAATAATTTCTTGGGTAGTTT
GCAGTTTTAAAATTATGTTTTAAAATGGACTATCATATGCTTACCGTAACTTGAAAGTATTTCGATTTCT
TGGCTTTATATATCTTGTGGAAAGGACGAAACACCGGGTCTTCGAGAAGACCTGTTTTAGAGCTAGAAAT
AGCAAGTTAAAATAAGGCTAGTCCGTTATCAACTTGAAAAAGTGGCACCGAGTCGGTGCTTTTTTGTTTT
AGAGCTAGAAATAGCAAGTTAAAATAAGGCTAGTCCGTTTTTAGCGCTCGAGCTTCTAGGTCTTGAAAGG
AGTGGGAATTGGCTCCGGTGCCCGTCAGTGGGCAGAGCGCACATCGCCCACAGTCCCCGAGAAGTTGGGG
GGAGGGGTCGGCAATTGAACCGGTGCCTAGAGAAGGTGGCGCGGGGTAAACTGGGAAAGTGATGTCGTGT
ACTGGCTCCGCCTTTTTCCCGAGGGTGGGGGAGAACCGTATATAAGTGCAGTAGTCGCCGTGAACGTTCT
TTTTCGCAACGGGTTTGCCGCCAGAACACAGGTAAGTGCCGTGTGTGGTTCCCGCGGGCCTGGCCTCTTT
ACGGGTTATGGCCCTTGCGTGCCTTGAATTACTTCCACCTGGCTGCAGTACGTGATTCTTGATCCCGAGC
TTCGGGTTGGAAGTGGGTGGGAGAGTTCGAGGCCTTGCGCTTAAGGAGCCCCTTCGCCTCGTGCTTGAGT
TGAGGCCTGGCCTGGGCGCTGGGGCCGCCGCGTGCGAATCTGGTGGCACCTTCGCGCCTGTCTCGCTGCT
TTCGATAAGTCTCTAGCCATTTAAAATTTTTGATGACCTGCTGCGACGCTTTTTTTCTGGCAAGATAGTC
TTGTAAATGCGGGCCAAGATCTGCACACTGGTATTTCGGTTTTTGGGGCCGCGGGCGGCGACGGGGCCCG
TGCGTCCCAGCGCACATGTTCGGCGAGGCGGGGCCTGCGAGCGCGGCCACCGAGAATCGGACGGGGGTAG
TCTCAAGCTGGCCGGCCTGCTCTGGTGCCTGGCCTCGCGCCGCCGTGTATCGCCCCGCCCTGGGCGGCAA
GGCTGGCCCGGTCGGCACCAGTTGCGTGAGCGGAAAGATGGCCGCTTCCCGGCCCTGCTGCAGGGAGCTC
AAAATGGAGGACGCGGCGCTCGGGAGAGCGGGCGGGTGAGTCACCCACACAAAGGAAAAGGGCCTTTCCG
TCCTCAGCCGTCGCTTCATGTGACTCCACGGAGTACCGGGCGCCGTCCAGGCACCTCGATTAGTTCTCGA
GCTTTTGGAGTACGTCGTCTTTAGGTTGGGGGGAGGGGTTTTATGCGATGGAGTTTCCCCACACTGAGTG
GGTGGAGACTGAAGTTAGGCCAGCTTGGCACTTGATGTAATTCTCCTTGGAATTTGCCCTTTTTGAGTTT
GGATCTTGGTTCATTCTCAAGCCTCAGACAGTGGTTCAAAGTTTTTTTCTTCCATTTCAGGTGTCGTGAG
GAATTAGCTTGGTACCGGACCGTGTTGACAATTAATCATCGGCATAGTATATCGGCATAGTATAATACGA
CAAGGTGAGGAACTAAACCGGATCCGCCACCATGGCTGGAGACATGAGAGCTGCCAACCTTTGGCCAAGC
CCGCTCATGATCAAACGCTCTAAGAAGAACAGCCTGGCCTTGTCCCTGACGGCCGACCAGATGGTCAGTG
CCTTGTTGGATGCTGAGCCCCCCATACTCTATTCCGAGTATGATCCTACCAGACCCTTCAGTGAAGCTTC
GATGATGGGCTTACTGACCAACCTGGCAGACAGGGAGCTGGTTCACATGATCAACTGGGCGAAGAGGGTG
CCAGGCTTTGTGGATTTGACCCTCCATGATCAGGTCCACCTTCTAGAATGTGCCTGGCTAGAGATCCTGA
TGATTGGTCTCGTCTGGCGCTCCATGGAGCACCCAGTGAAGCTACTGTTTGCTCCTAACTTGCTCTTGGA
CAGGAACCAGGGAAAATGTGTAGAGGGCATGGTGGAGATCTTCGACATGCTGCTGGCTACATCATCTCGG
TTCCGCATGATGAATCTGCAGGGAGAGGAGTTTGTGTGCCTCAAATCTATTATTTTGCTTAATTCTGGAG
TGTACACATTTCTGTCCAGCACCCTGAAGTCTCTGGAAGAGAAGGACCATATCCACCGAGTCCTGGACAA
GATCACAGACACTTTGATCCACCTGATGGCCAAGGCAGGCCTGACCCTGCAGCAGCAGCACCAGCGGCTG
GCCCAGCTCCTCCTCATCCTCTCCCACATCAGGCACATGAGTAACAAAGGCATGGAGCATCTGTACAGCA
TGAAGTGCAAGAACGTGGTGCCCCTCTATGACCTGCTGCTGGAGGCGGCGGACGCCCACCGCCTACATGC
GCCCACTAGCCGTGGAGGGGCATCCGTGGAGGAGACGGACCAAAGCCACTTGGCCACTGCGGGCTCTACT
TCATCGCATTCCTTGCAAAAGTATTACATCACGGGGGAGGCAGAGGGTTTCCCTGCCACAGCTTACCGGT
TTGACAAGAAGTACAGCATCGGCCTGGACATCGGCACCAACTCTGTGGGCTGGGCCGTGATCACCGACGA
GTACAAGGTGCCCAGCAAGAAATTCAAGGTGCTGGGCAACACCGACCGGCACAGCATCAAGAAGAACCTG
ATCGGAGCCCTGCTGTTCGACAGCGGCGAAACAGCCGAGGCCACCCGGCTGAAGAGAACCGCCAGAAGAA
GATACACCAGACGGAAGAACCGGATCTGCTATCTGCAAGAGATCTTCAGCAACGAGATGGCCAAGGTGGA
CGACAGCTTCTTCCACAGACTGGAAGAGTCCTTCCTGGTGGAAGAGGATAAGAAGCACGAGCGGCACCCC
ATCTTCGGCAACATCGTGGACGAGGTGGCCTACCACGAGAAGTACCCCACCATCTACCACCTGAGAAAGA
AACTGGTGGACAGCACCGACAAGGCCGACCTGCGGCTGATCTATCTGGCCCTGGCCCACATGATCAAGTT
CCGGGGCCACTTCCTGATCGAGGGCGACCTGAACCCCGACAACAGCGACGTGGACAAGCTGTTCATCCAG
CTGGTGCAGACCTACAACCAGCTGTTCGAGGAAAACCCCATCAACGCCAGCGGCGTGGACGCCAAGGCCA
TCCTGTCTGCCAGACTGAGCAAGAGCAGACGGCTGGAAAATCTGATCGCCCAGCTGCCCGGCGAGAAGAA
GAATGGCCTGTTCGGAAACCTGATTGCCCTGAGCCTGGGCCTGACCCCCAACTTCAAGAGCAACTTCGAC
CTGGCCGAGGATGCCAAACTGCAGCTGAGCAAGGACACCTACGACGACGACCTGGACAACCTGCTGGCCC
AGATCGGCGACCAGTACGCCGACCTGTTTCTGGCCGCCAAGAACCTGTCCGACGCCATCCTGCTGAGCGA
CATCCTGAGAGTGAACACCGAGATCACCAAGGCCCCCCTGAGCGCCTCTATGATCAAGAGATACGACGAG
CACCACCAGGACCTGACCCTGCTGAAAGCTCTCGTGCGGCAGCAGCTGCCTGAGAAGTACAAAGAGATTT
TCTTCGACCAGAGCAAGAACGGCTACGCCGGCTACATTGACGGCGGAGCCAGCCAGGAAGAGTTCTACAA
GTTCATCAAGCCCATCCTGGAAAAGATGGACGGCACCGAGGAACTGCTCGTGAAGCTGAACAGAGAGGAC
CTGCTGCGGAAGCAGCGGACCTTCGACAACGGCAGCATCCCCCACCAGATCCACCTGGGAGAGCTGCACG
CCATTCTGCGGCGGCAGGAAGATTTTTACCCATTCCTGAAGGACAACCGGGAAAAGATCGAGAAGATCCT
GACCTTCCGCATCCCCTACTACGTGGGCCCTCTGGCCAGGGGAAACAGCAGATTCGCCTGGATGACCAGA
AAGAGCGAGGAAACCATCACCCCCTGGAACTTCGAGGAAGTGGTGGACAAGGGCGCTTCCGCCCAGAGCT
TCATCGAGCGGATGACCAACTTCGATAAGAACCTGCCCAACGAGAAGGTGCTGCCCAAGCACAGCCTGCT
GTACGAGTACTTCACCGTGTATAACGAGCTGACCAAAGTGAAATACGTGACCGAGGGAATGAGAAAGCCC
GCCTTCCTGAGCGGCGAGCAGAAAAAGGCCATCGTGGACCTGCTGTTCAAGACCAACCGGAAAGTGACCG
TGAAGCAGCTGAAAGAGGACTACTTCAAGAAAATCGAGTGCTTCGACTCCGTGGAAATCTCCGGCGTGGA
AGATCGGTTCAACGCCTCCCTGGGCACATACCACGATCTGCTGAAAATTATCAAGGACAAGGACTTCCTG
GACAATGAGGAAAACGAGGACATTCTGGAAGATATCGTGCTGACCCTGACACTGTTTGAGGACAGAGAGA
TGATCGAGGAACGGCTGAAAACCTATGCCCACCTGTTCGACGACAAAGTGATGAAGCAGCTGAAGCGGCG
GAGATACACCGGCTGGGGCAGGCTGAGCCGGAAGCTGATCAACGGCATCCGGGACAAGCAGTCCGGCAAG
ACAATCCTGGATTTCCTGAAGTCCGACGGCTTCGCCAACAGAAACTTCATGCAGCTGATCCACGACGACA
GCCTGACCTTTAAAGAGGACATCCAGAAAGCCCAGGTGTCCGGCCAGGGCGATAGCCTGCACGAGCACAT
TGCCAATCTGGCCGGCAGCCCCGCCATTAAGAAGGGCATCCTGCAGACAGTGAAGGTGGTGGACGAGCTC
GTGAAAGTGATGGGCCGGCACAAGCCCGAGAACATCGTGATCGAAATGGCCAGAGAGAACCAGACCACCC
AGAAGGGACAGAAGAACAGCCGCGAGAGAATGAAGCGGATCGAAGAGGGCATCAAAGAGCTGGGCAGCCA
GATCCTGAAAGAACACCCCGTGGAAAACACCCAGCTGCAGAACGAGAAGCTGTACCTGTACTACCTGCAG
AATGGGCGGGATATGTACGTGGACCAGGAACTGGACATCAACCGGCTGTCCGACTACGATGTGGACCATA
TCGTGCCTCAGAGCTTTCTGAAGGACGACTCCATCGACAACAAGGTGCTGACCAGAAGCGACAAGAACCG
GGGCAAGAGCGACAACGTGCCCTCCGAAGAGGTCGTGAAGAAGATGAAGAACTACTGGCGGCAGCTGCTG
AACGCCAAGCTGATTACCCAGAGAAAGTTCGACAATCTGACCAAGGCCGAGAGAGGCGGCCTGAGCGAAC
TGGATAAGGCCGGCTTCATCAAGAGACAGCTGGTGGAAACCCGGCAGATCACAAAGCACGTGGCACAGAT
CCTGGACTCCCGGATGAACACTAAGTACGACGAGAATGACAAGCTGATCCGGGAAGTGAAAGTGATCACC
CTGAAGTCCAAGCTGGTGTCCGATTTCCGGAAGGATTTCCAGTTTTACAAAGTGCGCGAGATCAACAACT
ACCACCACGCCCACGACGCCTACCTGAACGCCGTCGTGGGAACCGCCCTGATCAAAAAGTACCCTAAGCT
GGAAAGCGAGTTCGTGTACGGCGACTACAAGGTGTACGACGTGCGGAAGATGATCGCCAAGAGCGAGCAG
GAAATCGGCAAGGCTACCGCCAAGTACTTCTTCTACAGCAACATCATGAACTTTTTCAAGACCGAGATTA
CCCTGGCCAACGGCGAGATCTGGAAGCGGCCTCTGATCGAGACAAACGGCGAAACCGGGGAGATCGTGTG
GGATAAGGGCCGGGATTTTGCCACCGTGCGGAAAGTGCTGAGCATGCCCCAAGTGAATATCGTGAAAAAG
ACCGAGGTGCAGACAGGCGGCTTCAGCAAAGAGTCTATCCTGCCCAAGAGGAACAGCGATAAGCTGATCG
CCAGAAAGAAGGACTGGGACCCTAAGAAGTACGGCGGCTTCGACAGCCCCACCGTGGCCTATTCTGTGCT
GGTGGTGGCCAAAGTGGAAAAGGGCAAGTCCAAGAAACTGAAGAGTGTGAAAGAGCTGCTGGGGATCACC
ATCATGGAAAGAAGCAGCTTCGAGAAGAATCCCATCGACTTTCTGGAAGCCAAGGGCTACAAAGAAGTGA
AAAAGGACCTGATCATCAAGCTGCCTAAGTACTCCCTGTTCGAGCTGGAAAACGGCCGGAAGAGAATGCT
GGCCTCTGCCGGCGAACTGCAGAAGGGAAACGAACTGGCCCTGCCCTCCAAATATGTGAACTTCCTGTAC
CTGGCCAGCCACTATGAGAAGCTGAAGGGCTCCCCCGAGGATAATGAGCAGAAACAGCTGTTTGTGGAAC
AGCACAAGCACTACCTGGACGAGATCATCGAGCAGATCAGCGAGTTCTCCAAGAGAGTGATCCTGGCCGA
CGCTAATCTGGACAAAGTGCTGTCCGCCTACAACAAGCACCGGGATAAGCCCATCAGAGAGCAGGCCGAG
AATATCATCCACCTGTTTACCCTGACCAATCTGGGAGCCCCTGCCGCCTTCAAGTACTTTGACACCACCA
TCGACCGGAAGAGGTACACCAGCACCAAAGAGGTGCTGGACGCCACCCTGATCCACCAGAGCATCACCGG
CCTGTACGAGACACGGATCGACCTGTCTCAGCTGGGAGGCGACACCGGTGCTGGAGACATGAGAGCTGCC
AACCTTTGGCCAAGCCCGCTCATGATCAAACGCTCTAAGAAGAACAGCCTGGCCTTGTCCCTGACGGCCG
ACCAGATGGTCAGTGCCTTGTTGGATGCTGAGCCCCCCATACTCTATTCCGAGTATGATCCTACCAGACC
CTTCAGTGAAGCTTCGATGATGGGCTTACTGACCAACCTGGCAGACAGGGAGCTGGTTCACATGATCAAC
TGGGCGAAGAGGGTGCCAGGCTTTGTGGATTTGACCCTCCATGATCAGGTCCACCTTCTAGAATGTGCCT
GGCTAGAGATCCTGATGATTGGTCTCGTCTGGCGCTCCATGGAGCACCCAGTGAAGCTACTGTTTGCTCC
TAACTTGCTCTTGGACAGGAACCAGGGAAAATGTGTAGAGGGCATGGTGGAGATCTTCGACATGCTGCTG
GCTACATCATCTCGGTTCCGCATGATGAATCTGCAGGGAGAGGAGTTTGTGTGCCTCAAATCTATTATTT
TGCTTAATTCTGGAGTGTACACATTTCTGTCCAGCACCCTGAAGTCTCTGGAAGAGAAGGACCATATCCA
CCGAGTCCTGGACAAGATCACAGACACTTTGATCCACCTGATGGCCAAGGCAGGCCTGACCCTGCAGCAG
CAGCACCAGCGGCTGGCCCAGCTCCTCCTCATCCTCTCCCACATCAGGCACATGAGTAACAAAGGCATGG
AGCATCTGTACAGCATGAAGTGCAAGAACGTGGTGCCCCTCTATGACCTGCTGCTGGAGGCGGCGGACGC
CCACCGCCTACATGCGCCCACTAGCCGTGGAGGGGCATCCGTGGAGGAGACGGACCAAAGCCACTTGGCC
ACTGCGGGCTCTACTTCATCGCATTCCTTGCAAAAGTATTACATCACGGGGGAGGCAGAGGGTTTCCCTG
CCACAGCTTATGTCGACGAGGGCAGAGGAAGTCTGCTAACATGCGGTGACGTCGAGGAGAATCCTGGCCC
AATGACCGAGTACAAGCCCACGGTGCGCCTCGCCACCCGCGACGACGTCCCCAGGGCCGTACGCACCCTC
GCCGCCGCGTTCGCCGACTACCCCGCCACGCGCCACACCGTCGATCCGGACCGCCACATCGAGCGGGTCA
CCGAGCTGCAAGAACTCTTCCTCACGCGCGTCGGGCTCGACATCGGCAAGGTGTGGGTCGCGGACGACGG
CGCCGCGGTGGCGGTCTGGACCACGCCGGAGAGCGTCGAAGCGGGGGCGGTGTTCGCCGAGATCGGCCCG
CGCATGGCCGAGTTGAGCGGTTCCCGGCTGGCCGCGCAGCAACAGATGGAAGGCCTCCTGGCGCCGCACC
GGCCCAAGGAGCCCGCGTGGTTCCTGGCCACCGTCGGCGTCTCGCCCGACCACCAGGGCAAGGGTCTGGG
CAGCGCCGTCGTGCTCCCCGGAGTGGAGGCGGCCGAGCGCGCCGGGGTGCCCGCCTTCCTGGAGACCTCC
GCGCCCCACAACCTCCCCTTCTACGAGCGGCTCGGCTTCACCGTCACCGCCGACGTCGAGGTGCCCGAAG
GACCGCGCACCTGGTGCATGACCCGCAAGCCCGGTGCCACGCGTTAACTAAGTAAGCGGCCGCCCCGGTA
TCGACAATCAACCTCTGGATTACAAAATTTGTGAAAGATTGACTGGTATTCTTAACTATGTTGCTCCTTT
TACGCTATGTGGATACGCTGCTTTAATGCCTTTGTATCATGCGTTAACTAACTAAACTTGTTTATTGCAG
CTTATAATGGTTACAAATAAAGCAATAGCATCACAAATTTCACAAATAAAGCATTTTTTTCACTGCATTC
TAGTTGTGGTTTGTCCAAACTCATCAATGTATCTTATCATGTCTGGAATTGACTCAAATGATGTCAATTA
GTCTATCAGAAGCTCATCTGGTCTCCCTTCCGGGGGACAAGACATCCCTGTTTAATATTTAAACAGCAGT
GTTCCCAAACTGGGTTCTTATATCCCTTGCTCTGGTCAACCAGGTTGCAGGGTTTCCTGTCCTCACAGGA
ACGAAGTCCCTAAAGAAACAGTGGCAGCCAGGTTTAGCCCCGGAATTGACTGGATTCCTTTTTTAGGGCC
CATTGGTATGGCTTTTTCCCCGTATCCCCCCAGGTGTCTGCAGGCTCAAAGAGCAGCGAGAAGCGTTCAG
AGGAAAGCGATCCCGTGCCACCTTCCCCGTGCCCGGGCTGTCCCCGCACGCTGCCGGCTCGGGGATGCGG
GGGGAGCGCCGGACCGGAGCGGAGCCCCGGGCGGCTCGCTGCTGCCCCCTAGCGGGGGAGGGACGTAATT
ACATCCCTGGGGGCTTTGGGGGGGGGCTGTCCCTGATATCTATAACAAGAAAATATATATATAATAAGTT
ATCACGTAAGTAGAACATGAAATAACAATATAATTATCGTATGAGTTAAATCTTAAAAGTCACGTAAAAG
ATAATCATGCGTCATTTTGACTCACGCGGTCGTTATAGTTCAAAATCAGTGACACTTACCGCATTGACAA
GCACGCCTCACGGGAGCTCCAAGCGGCGACTGAGATGTCCTAAATGCACAGCGACGGATTCGCGCTATTT
AGAAAGAGAGAGCAATATTTCAAGAATGCATGCGTCAATTTTACGCAGACTATCTTTCTAGGGTTAATCT
AGCTGCATCAGGATCATATCGTCGGGTCTTTTTTCCGGCTCAGTCATCGCCCAAGCTGGCGCTATCTGGG
CATCGGGGAGGAAGAAGCCCGTGCCTTTTCCCGCGAGGTTGAAGCGGCATGGAAAGAGTTTGCCGAGGAT
GACTGCTGCTGCATTGACGTTGAGCGAAAACGCACGTTTACCATGATGATTCGGGAAGGTGTGGCCATGC
ACGCCTTTAACGGTGAACTGTTCGTTCAGGCCACCTGGGATACCAGTTCGTCGCGGCTTTTCCGGACACA
GTTCCGGATGGTCAGCCCGAAGCGCATCAGCAACCCGAACAATACCGGCGACAGCCGGAACTGCCGTGCC
GGTGTGCAGATTAATGACAGCGGTGCGGCGCTGGGATATTACGTCAGCGAGGACGGGTATCCTGGCTGGA
TGCCGCAGAAATGGACATGGATACCCCGTGAGTTACCCGGCGGGCGCGCTTGGCGTAATCATGGTCATAG
CTGTTTCCTGTGTGAAATTGTTATCCGCTCACAATTCCACACAACATACGAGCCGGAAGCATAAAGTGTA
AAGCCTGGGGTGCCTAATGAGTGAGCTAACTCACATTAATTGCGTTGCGCTCACTGCCCGCTTTCCAGTC
GGGAAACCTGTCGTGCCAGCTGCATTAATGAATCGGCCAACGCGCGGGGAGAGGCGGTTTGCGTATTGGG
CGCTCTTCCGCTTCCTCGCTCACTGACTCGCTGCGCTCGGTCGTTCGGCTGCGGCGAGCGGTATCAGCTC
ACTCAAAGGCGGTAATACGGTTATCCACAGAATCAGGGGATAACGCAGGAAAGAACATGTGAGCAAAAGG
CCAGCAAAAGGCCAGGAACCGTAAAAAGGCCGCGTTGCTGGCGTTTTTCCATAGGCTCCGCCCCCCTGAC
GAGCATCACAAAAATCGACGCTCAAGTCAGAGGTGGCGAAACCCGACAGGACTATAAAGATACCAGGCGT
TTCCCCCTGGAAGCTCCCTCGTGCGCTCTCCTGTTCCGACCCTGCCGCTTACCGGATACCTGTCCGCCTT
TCTCCCTTCGGGAAGCGTGGCGCTTTCTCATAGCTCACGCTGTAGGTATCTCAGTTCGGTGTAGGTCGTT
CGCTCCAAGCTGGGCTGTGTGCACGAACCCCCCGTTCAGCCCGACCGCTGCGCCTTATCCGGTAACTATC
GTCTTGAGTCCAACCCGGTAAGACACGACTTATCGCCACTGGCAGCAGCCACTGGTAACAGGATTAGCAG
AGCGAGGTATGTAGGCGGTGCTACAGAGTTCTTGAAGTGGTGGCCTAACTACGGCTACACTAGAAGAACA
GTATTTGGTATCTGCGCTCTGCTGAAGCCAGTTACCTTCGGAAAAAGAGTTGGTAGCTCTTGATCCGGCA
AACAAACCACCGCTGGTAGCGGTGGTTTTTTTGTTTGCAAGCAGCAGATTACGCGCAGAAAAAAAGGATC
TCAAGAAGATCCTTTGATCTTTTCTACGGGGTCTGACGCTCAGTGGAACGAAAACTCACGTTAAGGGATT
TTGGTCATGAGATTATCAAAAAGGATCTTCACCTAGATCCTTTTAAATTAAAAATGAAGTTTTAAATCAA
TCTAAAGTATATATGAGTAAACTTGGTCTGACAGTTACCAATGCTTAATCAGTGAGGCACCTATCTCAGC
GATCTGTCTATTTCGTTCATCCATAGTTGCCTGACTCCCCGTCGTGTAGATAACTACGATACGGGAGGGC
TTACCATCTGGCCCCAGTGCTGCAATGATACCGCGAGACCCACGCTCACCGGCTCCAGATTTATCAGCAA
TAAACCAGCCAGCCGGAAGGGCCGAGCGCAGAAGTGGTCCTGCAACTTTATCCGCCTCCATCCAGTCTAT
TAATTGTTGCCGGGAAGCTAGAGTAAGTAGTTCGCCAGTTAATAGTTTGCGCAACGTTGTTGCCATTGCT
ACAGGCATCGTGGTGTCACGCTCGTCGTTTGGTATGGCTTCATTCAGCTCCGGTTCCCAACGATCAAGGC
GAGTTACATGATCCCCCATGTTGTGCAAAAAAGCGGTTAGCTCCTTCGGTCCTCCGATCGTTGTCAGAAG
TAAGTTGGCCGCAGTGTTATCACTCATGGTTATGGCAGCACTGCATAATTCTCTTACTGTCATGCCATCC
GTAAGATGCTTTTCTGTGACTGGTGAGTACTCAACCAAGTCATTCTGAGAATAGTGTATGCGGCGACCGA
GTTGCTCTTGCCCGGCGTCAATACGGGATAATACCGCGCCACATAGCAGAACTTTAAAAGTGCTCATCAT
TGGAAAACGTTCTTCGGGGCGAAAACTCTCAAGGATCTTACCGCTGTTGAGATCCAGTTCGATGTAACCC
ACTCGTGCACCCAACTGATCTTCAGCATCTTTTACTTTCACCAGCGTTTCTGGGTGAGCAAAAACAGGAA
GGCAAAATGCCGCAAAAAAGGGAATAAGGGCGACACGGAAATGTTGAATACTCAT
