Features (pLannotate 1.2.2; 25 found; start..end, strand, type, name):
      1..105     -  promoter       AmpR promoter: bla
    158..586     -  rep_origin     f1 ori (sequence partly withheld): f1 bacteriophage origin of replication; arrow indicates direction of (+) strand synthesis
    591..746     -  CDS            lacZα (fragment): LacZα fragment of β-galactosidase; lacZ fragment
    748..867     +  CDS            B (fragment): PORTL_LAMBD - Experimental evidence at protein level: Swiss-Prot protein existence level 1. Forms the portal vertex of the capsid (PubMed:6228056, PubMed:6232391). This portal plays critical roles in head assembly, genome packaging, neck/tail attachment, and genome ejection (Probable). The portal protein multimerizes as a single ring-shaped homododecamer arranged around a central channel (PubMed:6232391). Binds to the terminase subunits to form the packaging machine (PubMed:7799432). From Escherichia phage lambda (Bacteriophage lambda).
   1424..1664    +  promoter       U6 promoter: RNA polymerase III promoter for human U6 snRNA
   1691..1766    +  misc_RNA       gRNA scaffold: guide RNA scaffold for the Streptococcus pyogenes CRISPR/Cas9 system
   1773..1816    +  misc_RNA       gRNA scaffold (fragment): guide RNA scaffold for the Streptococcus pyogenes CRISPR/Cas9 system
   1830..1851    +  CDS            small t antigen (fragment): SV40 (simian virus 40) small t antigen
   1858..3036    +  promoter       EF-1α promoter: strong constitutive promoter for human elongation factor EF-1α
   3061..3108    +  promoter       EM7 promoter: synthetic bacterial promoter&nbsp
   3142..4077    +  CDS            ERT2: mutated ligand-binding domain of the human estrogen receptor (Feil et al., 1997)
   4090..5691    +  CDS            Cas9(N): N-terminal portion of Streptococcus pyogenes Cas9 (Zetsche et al., 2015)
   5692..8190    +  CDS            Cas9(C): C-terminal portion of Streptococcus pyogenes Cas9 (Zetsche et al., 2015)
   8197..9132    +  CDS            ERT2: mutated ligand-binding domain of the human estrogen receptor (Feil et al., 1997)
   9199..9795    +  CDS            PuroR (fragment): puromycin N-acetyltransferase; pac from Streptomyces; confers resistance to puromycin
   9833..9939    +  misc_feature   WPRE (fragment): woodchuck hepatitis virus posttranscriptional regulatory element
   9952..10073   +  polyA_signal   SV40 poly(A) signal: SV40 polyadenylation signal
  10091..10182   +  ncRNA          G-CSF SLDE: Accession: RF00183 - G-CSF factor stem-loop destabilising element (SLDE)
  10879..11346   +  CDS            B (fragment): PORTL_LAMBD - Experimental evidence at protein level: Swiss-Prot protein existence level 1. Forms the portal vertex of the capsid (PubMed:6228056, PubMed:6232391). This portal plays critical roles in head assembly, genome packaging, neck/tail attachment, and genome ejection (Probable). The portal protein multimerizes as a single ring-shaped homododecamer arranged around a central channel (PubMed:6232391). Binds to the terminase subunits to form the packaging machine (PubMed:7799432). From Escherichia phage lambda (Bacteriophage lambda).
  11382..11404   -  protein_bind   lac operator (fragment): The lac repressor binds to the lac operator to inhibit transcription in E. coli. This inhibition can be relieved by adding lactose or isopropyl-β-D-thiogalactopyranoside (IPTG). lac repressor encoded by lacI
  11408..11438   -  promoter       lac promoter: promoter for the E. coli lac operon
  11453..11474   -  protein_bind   CAP binding site: CAP binding activates transcription in the presence of cAMP. E. coli catabolite activator protein
  11487..11579   -  CDS            lacI (fragment): lac repressor; lacI; The lac repressor binds to the lac operator to inhibit transcription in E. coli. This inhibition can be relieved by adding lactose or isopropyl-β-D-thiogalactopyranoside (IPTG).
  11762..12350   -  rep_origin     ori: high-copy-number ColE1/pMB1/pBR322/pUC origin of replication
  12521..13381   -  CDS            AmpR: β-lactamase; bla; confers resistance to ampicillin, carbenicillin, and related antibiotics
>Addgene plasmid #83961 | pPB-US-ECasE | depositor full sequence | sequence record 214842 | pPB-US-ECasE sequence 13381 bps
ACTCTTCCTTTTTCAATATTATTGAAGCATTTATCAGGGTTATTGTCTCATGAGCGGATACATATTTGAA
TGTATTTAGAAAAATAAACAAATAGGGGTTCCGCGCACATTTCCCCGAAAAGTGCCACCTAAATTGTAAG
CGTTAATATTTTGTTAAAATTCGCGTTAAATTTTTGTTAAATCAGCTCATTTTTTAACCAATAGGCCGAA
ATCGGCAAAATCCCTTATAAATCAAAAGAATAGACCGAGATAGGGT
[37 nt withheld, positions 257-293]
AAAGAACGTGGACTCCAACGTCAAAGG
[49 nt withheld, positions 321-369]
T
[91 nt withheld, positions 371-461]
G
[124 nt withheld, positions 463-586]
CCCATTCGCCATTCAGGCTGCGCAACTGTTGGGAAGGGCGATCGGTGCGGGCCTCTTCGCTATTACGCCA
GCTGGCGAAAGGGGGATGTGCTGCAAGGCGATTAAGTTGGGTAACGCCAGGGTTTTCCCAGTCACGACGT
TGTAAAACGACGGCCAGTGAGCGCGCCTCGTTCATTCACGTTTTTGAACCCGTGGAGGACGGGCAGACTC
GCGGTGCAAATGTGTTTTACAGCGTGATGGAGCAGATGAAGATGCTCGACACGCTGCAGAACACGCAGCT
AGATTAACCCTAGAAAGATAATCATATTGTGACGTACGTTAAAGATAATCATGCGTAAAATTGACGCATG
TGTTTTATCGGTCTGTATATCGAGGTTTATTTATTAATTTGAATAGATATTAAGTTTTATTATATTTACA
CTTACATACTAATAATAAATTCAACAAACAATTTATTTATGTTTATTTATTTATTAAAAAAAAACAAAAA
CTCAAAATTTCTTCTATAAAGTAACAAAACTTTTATGAGGGACAGCCCCCCCCCAAAGCCCCCAGGGATG
TAATTACGTCCCTCCCCCGCTAGGGGGCAGCAGCGAGCCGCCCGGGGCTCCGCTCCGGTCCGGCGCTCCC
CCCGCATCCCCGAGCCGGCAGCGTGCGGGGACAGCCCGGGCACGGGGAAGGTGGCACGGGATCGCTTTCC
TCTGAACGCTTCTCGCTGCTCTTTGAGCCTGCAGACACCTGGGGGGATACGGGGAAAAGGCCTCCAAGGC
CAGACTAGAGGTACCAACGCGGCCTTTTTACGGTTCCTGGCCTTTTGCTGGCCTTTTGCTCACATGTGAG
GGCCTATTTCCCATGATTCCTTCATATTTGCATATACGATACAAGGCTGTTAGAGAGATAATTGGAATTA
ATTTGACTGTAAACACAAAGATATTAGTACAAAATACGTGACGTAGAAAGTAATAATTTCTTGGGTAGTT
TGCAGTTTTAAAATTATGTTTTAAAATGGACTATCATATGCTTACCGTAACTTGAAAGTATTTCGATTTC
TTGGCTTTATATATCTTGTGGAAAGGACGAAACACCGGGTCTTCGAGAAGACCTGTTTTAGAGCTAGAAA
TAGCAAGTTAAAATAAGGCTAGTCCGTTATCAACTTGAAAAAGTGGCACCGAGTCGGTGCTTTTTTGTTT
TAGAGCTAGAAATAGCAAGTTAAAATAAGGCTAGTCCGTTTTTAGCGCTCGAGCTTCTAGGTCTTGAAAG
GAGTGGGAATTGGCTCCGGTGCCCGTCAGTGGGCAGAGCGCACATCGCCCACAGTCCCCGAGAAGTTGGG
GGGAGGGGTCGGCAATTGAACCGGTGCCTAGAGAAGGTGGCGCGGGGTAAACTGGGAAAGTGATGTCGTG
TACTGGCTCCGCCTTTTTCCCGAGGGTGGGGGAGAACCGTATATAAGTGCAGTAGTCGCCGTGAACGTTC
TTTTTCGCAACGGGTTTGCCGCCAGAACACAGGTAAGTGCCGTGTGTGGTTCCCGCGGGCCTGGCCTCTT
TACGGGTTATGGCCCTTGCGTGCCTTGAATTACTTCCACCTGGCTGCAGTACGTGATTCTTGATCCCGAG
CTTCGGGTTGGAAGTGGGTGGGAGAGTTCGAGGCCTTGCGCTTAAGGAGCCCCTTCGCCTCGTGCTTGAG
TTGAGGCCTGGCCTGGGCGCTGGGGCCGCCGCGTGCGAATCTGGTGGCACCTTCGCGCCTGTCTCGCTGC
TTTCGATAAGTCTCTAGCCATTTAAAATTTTTGATGACCTGCTGCGACGCTTTTTTTCTGGCAAGATAGT
CTTGTAAATGCGGGCCAAGATCTGCACACTGGTATTTCGGTTTTTGGGGCCGCGGGCGGCGACGGGGCCC
GTGCGTCCCAGCGCACATGTTCGGCGAGGCGGGGCCTGCGAGCGCGGCCACCGAGAATCGGACGGGGGTA
GTCTCAAGCTGGCCGGCCTGCTCTGGTGCCTGGCCTCGCGCCGCCGTGTATCGCCCCGCCCTGGGCGGCA
AGGCTGGCCCGGTCGGCACCAGTTGCGTGAGCGGAAAGATGGCCGCTTCCCGGCCCTGCTGCAGGGAGCT
CAAAATGGAGGACGCGGCGCTCGGGAGAGCGGGCGGGTGAGTCACCCACACAAAGGAAAAGGGCCTTTCC
GTCCTCAGCCGTCGCTTCATGTGACTCCACGGAGTACCGGGCGCCGTCCAGGCACCTCGATTAGTTCTCG
AGCTTTTGGAGTACGTCGTCTTTAGGTTGGGGGGAGGGGTTTTATGCGATGGAGTTTCCCCACACTGAGT
GGGTGGAGACTGAAGTTAGGCCAGCTTGGCACTTGATGTAATTCTCCTTGGAATTTGCCCTTTTTGAGTT
TGGATCTTGGTTCATTCTCAAGCCTCAGACAGTGGTTCAAAGTTTTTTTCTTCCATTTCAGGTGTCGTGA
GGAATTAGCTTGGTACCGGACCGTGTTGACAATTAATCATCGGCATAGTATATCGGCATAGTATAATACG
ACAAGGTGAGGAACTAAACCGGATCCGCCACCATGGCTGGAGACATGAGAGCTGCCAACCTTTGGCCAAG
CCCGCTCATGATCAAACGCTCTAAGAAGAACAGCCTGGCCTTGTCCCTGACGGCCGACCAGATGGTCAGT
GCCTTGTTGGATGCTGAGCCCCCCATACTCTATTCCGAGTATGATCCTACCAGACCCTTCAGTGAAGCTT
CGATGATGGGCTTACTGACCAACCTGGCAGACAGGGAGCTGGTTCACATGATCAACTGGGCGAAGAGGGT
GCCAGGCTTTGTGGATTTGACCCTCCATGATCAGGTCCACCTTCTAGAATGTGCCTGGCTAGAGATCCTG
ATGATTGGTCTCGTCTGGCGCTCCATGGAGCACCCAGTGAAGCTACTGTTTGCTCCTAACTTGCTCTTGG
ACAGGAACCAGGGAAAATGTGTAGAGGGCATGGTGGAGATCTTCGACATGCTGCTGGCTACATCATCTCG
GTTCCGCATGATGAATCTGCAGGGAGAGGAGTTTGTGTGCCTCAAATCTATTATTTTGCTTAATTCTGGA
GTGTACACATTTCTGTCCAGCACCCTGAAGTCTCTGGAAGAGAAGGACCATATCCACCGAGTCCTGGACA
AGATCACAGACACTTTGATCCACCTGATGGCCAAGGCAGGCCTGACCCTGCAGCAGCAGCACCAGCGGCT
GGCCCAGCTCCTCCTCATCCTCTCCCACATCAGGCACATGAGTAACAAAGGCATGGAGCATCTGTACAGC
ATGAAGTGCAAGAACGTGGTGCCCCTCTATGACCTGCTGCTGGAGGCGGCGGACGCCCACCGCCTACATG
CGCCCACTAGCCGTGGAGGGGCATCCGTGGAGGAGACGGACCAAAGCCACTTGGCCACTGCGGGCTCTAC
TTCATCGCATTCCTTGCAAAAGTATTACATCACGGGGGAGGCAGAGGGTTTCCCTGCCACAGCTTACCGG
TTTGACAAGAAGTACAGCATCGGCCTGGACATCGGCACCAACTCTGTGGGCTGGGCCGTGATCACCGACG
AGTACAAGGTGCCCAGCAAGAAATTCAAGGTGCTGGGCAACACCGACCGGCACAGCATCAAGAAGAACCT
GATCGGAGCCCTGCTGTTCGACAGCGGCGAAACAGCCGAGGCCACCCGGCTGAAGAGAACCGCCAGAAGA
AGATACACCAGACGGAAGAACCGGATCTGCTATCTGCAAGAGATCTTCAGCAACGAGATGGCCAAGGTGG
ACGACAGCTTCTTCCACAGACTGGAAGAGTCCTTCCTGGTGGAAGAGGATAAGAAGCACGAGCGGCACCC
CATCTTCGGCAACATCGTGGACGAGGTGGCCTACCACGAGAAGTACCCCACCATCTACCACCTGAGAAAG
AAACTGGTGGACAGCACCGACAAGGCCGACCTGCGGCTGATCTATCTGGCCCTGGCCCACATGATCAAGT
TCCGGGGCCACTTCCTGATCGAGGGCGACCTGAACCCCGACAACAGCGACGTGGACAAGCTGTTCATCCA
GCTGGTGCAGACCTACAACCAGCTGTTCGAGGAAAACCCCATCAACGCCAGCGGCGTGGACGCCAAGGCC
ATCCTGTCTGCCAGACTGAGCAAGAGCAGACGGCTGGAAAATCTGATCGCCCAGCTGCCCGGCGAGAAGA
AGAATGGCCTGTTCGGAAACCTGATTGCCCTGAGCCTGGGCCTGACCCCCAACTTCAAGAGCAACTTCGA
CCTGGCCGAGGATGCCAAACTGCAGCTGAGCAAGGACACCTACGACGACGACCTGGACAACCTGCTGGCC
CAGATCGGCGACCAGTACGCCGACCTGTTTCTGGCCGCCAAGAACCTGTCCGACGCCATCCTGCTGAGCG
ACATCCTGAGAGTGAACACCGAGATCACCAAGGCCCCCCTGAGCGCCTCTATGATCAAGAGATACGACGA
GCACCACCAGGACCTGACCCTGCTGAAAGCTCTCGTGCGGCAGCAGCTGCCTGAGAAGTACAAAGAGATT
TTCTTCGACCAGAGCAAGAACGGCTACGCCGGCTACATTGACGGCGGAGCCAGCCAGGAAGAGTTCTACA
AGTTCATCAAGCCCATCCTGGAAAAGATGGACGGCACCGAGGAACTGCTCGTGAAGCTGAACAGAGAGGA
CCTGCTGCGGAAGCAGCGGACCTTCGACAACGGCAGCATCCCCCACCAGATCCACCTGGGAGAGCTGCAC
GCCATTCTGCGGCGGCAGGAAGATTTTTACCCATTCCTGAAGGACAACCGGGAAAAGATCGAGAAGATCC
TGACCTTCCGCATCCCCTACTACGTGGGCCCTCTGGCCAGGGGAAACAGCAGATTCGCCTGGATGACCAG
AAAGAGCGAGGAAACCATCACCCCCTGGAACTTCGAGGAAGTGGTGGACAAGGGCGCTTCCGCCCAGAGC
TTCATCGAGCGGATGACCAACTTCGATAAGAACCTGCCCAACGAGAAGGTGCTGCCCAAGCACAGCCTGC
TGTACGAGTACTTCACCGTGTATAACGAGCTGACCAAAGTGAAATACGTGACCGAGGGAATGAGAAAGCC
CGCCTTCCTGAGCGGCGAGCAGAAAAAGGCCATCGTGGACCTGCTGTTCAAGACCAACCGGAAAGTGACC
GTGAAGCAGCTGAAAGAGGACTACTTCAAGAAAATCGAGTGCTTCGACTCCGTGGAAATCTCCGGCGTGG
AAGATCGGTTCAACGCCTCCCTGGGCACATACCACGATCTGCTGAAAATTATCAAGGACAAGGACTTCCT
GGACAATGAGGAAAACGAGGACATTCTGGAAGATATCGTGCTGACCCTGACACTGTTTGAGGACAGAGAG
ATGATCGAGGAACGGCTGAAAACCTATGCCCACCTGTTCGACGACAAAGTGATGAAGCAGCTGAAGCGGC
GGAGATACACCGGCTGGGGCAGGCTGAGCCGGAAGCTGATCAACGGCATCCGGGACAAGCAGTCCGGCAA
GACAATCCTGGATTTCCTGAAGTCCGACGGCTTCGCCAACAGAAACTTCATGCAGCTGATCCACGACGAC
AGCCTGACCTTTAAAGAGGACATCCAGAAAGCCCAGGTGTCCGGCCAGGGCGATAGCCTGCACGAGCACA
TTGCCAATCTGGCCGGCAGCCCCGCCATTAAGAAGGGCATCCTGCAGACAGTGAAGGTGGTGGACGAGCT
CGTGAAAGTGATGGGCCGGCACAAGCCCGAGAACATCGTGATCGAAATGGCCAGAGAGAACCAGACCACC
CAGAAGGGACAGAAGAACAGCCGCGAGAGAATGAAGCGGATCGAAGAGGGCATCAAAGAGCTGGGCAGCC
AGATCCTGAAAGAACACCCCGTGGAAAACACCCAGCTGCAGAACGAGAAGCTGTACCTGTACTACCTGCA
GAATGGGCGGGATATGTACGTGGACCAGGAACTGGACATCAACCGGCTGTCCGACTACGATGTGGACCAT
ATCGTGCCTCAGAGCTTTCTGAAGGACGACTCCATCGACAACAAGGTGCTGACCAGAAGCGACAAGAACC
GGGGCAAGAGCGACAACGTGCCCTCCGAAGAGGTCGTGAAGAAGATGAAGAACTACTGGCGGCAGCTGCT
GAACGCCAAGCTGATTACCCAGAGAAAGTTCGACAATCTGACCAAGGCCGAGAGAGGCGGCCTGAGCGAA
CTGGATAAGGCCGGCTTCATCAAGAGACAGCTGGTGGAAACCCGGCAGATCACAAAGCACGTGGCACAGA
TCCTGGACTCCCGGATGAACACTAAGTACGACGAGAATGACAAGCTGATCCGGGAAGTGAAAGTGATCAC
CCTGAAGTCCAAGCTGGTGTCCGATTTCCGGAAGGATTTCCAGTTTTACAAAGTGCGCGAGATCAACAAC
TACCACCACGCCCACGACGCCTACCTGAACGCCGTCGTGGGAACCGCCCTGATCAAAAAGTACCCTAAGC
TGGAAAGCGAGTTCGTGTACGGCGACTACAAGGTGTACGACGTGCGGAAGATGATCGCCAAGAGCGAGCA
GGAAATCGGCAAGGCTACCGCCAAGTACTTCTTCTACAGCAACATCATGAACTTTTTCAAGACCGAGATT
ACCCTGGCCAACGGCGAGATCCGGAAGCGGCCTCTGATCGAGACAAACGGCGAAACCGGGGAGATCGTGT
GGGATAAGGGCCGGGATTTTGCCACCGTGCGGAAAGTGCTGAGCATGCCCCAAGTGAATATCGTGAAAAA
GACCGAGGTGCAGACAGGCGGCTTCAGCAAAGAGTCTATCCTGCCCAAGAGGAACAGCGATAAGCTGATC
GCCAGAAAGAAGGACTGGGACCCTAAGAAGTACGGCGGCTTCGACAGCCCCACCGTGGCCTATTCTGTGC
TGGTGGTGGCCAAAGTGGAAAAGGGCAAGTCCAAGAAACTGAAGAGTGTGAAAGAGCTGCTGGGGATCAC
CATCATGGAAAGAAGCAGCTTCGAGAAGAATCCCATCGACTTTCTGGAAGCCAAGGGCTACAAAGAAGTG
AAAAAGGACCTGATCATCAAGCTGCCTAAGTACTCCCTGTTCGAGCTGGAAAACGGCCGGAAGAGAATGC
TGGCCTCTGCCGGCGAACTGCAGAAGGGAAACGAACTGGCCCTGCCCTCCAAATATGTGAACTTCCTGTA
CCTGGCCAGCCACTATGAGAAGCTGAAGGGCTCCCCCGAGGATAATGAGCAGAAACAGCTGTTTGTGGAA
CAGCACAAGCACTACCTGGACGAGATCATCGAGCAGATCAGCGAGTTCTCCAAGAGAGTGATCCTGGCCG
ACGCTAATCTGGACAAAGTGCTGTCCGCCTACAACAAGCACCGGGATAAGCCCATCAGAGAGCAGGCCGA
GAATATCATCCACCTGTTTACCCTGACCAATCTGGGAGCCCCTGCCGCCTTCAAGTACTTTGACACCACC
ATCGACCGGAAGAGGTACACCAGCACCAAAGAGGTGCTGGACGCCACCCTGATCCACCAGAGCATCACCG
GCCTGTACGAGACACGGATCGACCTGTCTCAGCTGGGAGGCGACACCGGTGCTGGAGACATGAGAGCTGC
CAACCTTTGGCCAAGCCCGCTCATGATCAAACGCTCTAAGAAGAACAGCCTGGCCTTGTCCCTGACGGCC
GACCAGATGGTCAGTGCCTTGTTGGATGCTGAGCCCCCCATACTCTATTCCGAGTATGATCCTACCAGAC
CCTTCAGTGAAGCTTCGATGATGGGCTTACTGACCAACCTGGCAGACAGGGAGCTGGTTCACATGATCAA
CTGGGCGAAGAGGGTGCCAGGCTTTGTGGATTTGACCCTCCATGATCAGGTCCACCTTCTAGAATGTGCC
TGGCTAGAGATCCTGATGATTGGTCTCGTCTGGCGCTCCATGGAGCACCCAGTGAAGCTACTGTTTGCTC
CTAACTTGCTCTTGGACAGGAACCAGGGAAAATGTGTAGAGGGCATGGTGGAGATCTTCGACATGCTGCT
GGCTACATCATCTCGGTTCCGCATGATGAATCTGCAGGGAGAGGAGTTTGTGTGCCTCAAATCTATTATT
TTGCTTAATTCTGGAGTGTACACATTTCTGTCCAGCACCCTGAAGTCTCTGGAAGAGAAGGACCATATCC
ACCGAGTCCTGGACAAGATCACAGACACTTTGATCCACCTGATGGCCAAGGCAGGCCTGACCCTGCAGCA
GCAGCACCAGCGGCTGGCCCAGCTCCTCCTCATCCTCTCCCACATCAGGCACATGAGTAACAAAGGCATG
GAGCATCTGTACAGCATGAAGTGCAAGAACGTGGTGCCCCTCTATGACCTGCTGCTGGAGGCGGCGGACG
CCCACCGCCTACATGCGCCCACTAGCCGTGGAGGGGCATCCGTGGAGGAGACGGACCAAAGCCACTTGGC
CACTGCGGGCTCTACTTCATCGCATTCCTTGCAAAAGTATTACATCACGGGGGAGGCAGAGGGTTTCCCT
GCCACAGCTTATGTCGACGAGGGCAGAGGAAGTCTGCTAACATGCGGTGACGTCGAGGAGAATCCTGGCC
CAATGACCGAGTACAAGCCCACGGTGCGCCTCGCCACCCGCGACGACGTCCCCAGGGCCGTACGCACCCT
CGCCGCCGCGTTCGCCGACTACCCCGCCACGCGCCACACCGTCGATCCGGACCGCCACATCGAGCGGGTC
ACCGAGCTGCAAGAACTCTTCCTCACGCGCGTCGGGCTCGACATCGGCAAGGTGTGGGTCGCGGACGACG
GCGCCGCGGTGGCGGTCTGGACCACGCCGGAGAGCGTCGAAGCGGGGGCGGTGTTCGCCGAGATCGGCCC
GCGCATGGCCGAGTTGAGCGGTTCCCGGCTGGCCGCGCAGCAACAGATGGAAGGCCTCCTGGCGCCGCAC
CGGCCCAAGGAGCCCGCGTGGTTCCTGGCCACCGTCGGCGTCTCGCCCGACCACCAGGGCAAGGGTCTGG
GCAGCGCCGTCGTGCTCCCCGGAGTGGAGGCGGCCGAGCGCGCCGGGGTGCCCGCCTTCCTGGAGACCTC
CGCGCCCCACAACCTCCCCTTCTACGAGCGGCTCGGCTTCACCGTCACCGCCGACGTCGAGGTGCCCGAA
GGACCGCGCACCTGGTGCATGACCCGCAAGCCCGGTGCCACGCGTTAACTAAGTAAGCGGCCGCCCCGGT
ATCGACAATCAACCTCTGGATTACAAAATTTGTGAAAGATTGACTGGTATTCTTAACTATGTTGCTCCTT
TTACGCTATGTGGATACGCTGCTTTAATGCCTTTGTATCATGCGTTAACTAACTAAACTTGTTTATTGCA
GCTTATAATGGTTACAAATAAAGCAATAGCATCACAAATTTCACAAATAAAGCATTTTTTTCACTGCATT
CTAGTTGTGGTTTGTCCAAACTCATCAATGTATCTTATCATGTCTGGAATTGACTCAAATGATGTCAATT
AGTCTATCAGAAGCTATCTGGTCTCCCTTCCGGGGGACAAGACATCCCTGTTTAATATTTAAACAGCAGT
GTTCCCAAACTGGGTTCTTATATCCCTTGCTCTGGTCAACCAGGTTGCAGGGTTTCCTGTCCTCACAGGA
ACGAAGTCCCTAAAGAAACAGTGGCAGCCAGGTTTAGCCCCGGAATTGACTGGATTCCTTTTTTAGGGCC
CATTGGTATGGCTTTTTCCCCGTATCCCCCCAGGTGTCTGCAGGCTCAAAGAGCAGCGAGAAGCGTTCAG
AGGAAAGCGATCCCGTGCCACCTTCCCCGTGCCCGGGCTGTCCCCGCACGCTGCCGGCTCGGGGATGCGG
GGGGAGCGCCGGACCGGAGCGGAGCCCCGGGCGGCTCGCTGCTGCCCCCTAGCGGGGGAGGGACGTAATT
ACATCCCTGGGGGCTTTGGGGGGGGGCTGTCCCTGATATCTATAACAAGAAAATATATATATAATAAGTT
ATCACGTAAGTAGAACATGAAATAACAATATAATTATCGTATGAGTTAAATCTTAAAAGTCACGTAAAAG
ATAATCATGCGTCATTTTGACTCACGCGGTCGTTATAGTTCAAAATCAGTGACACTTACCGCATTGACAA
GCACGCCTCACGGGAGCTCCAAGCGGCGACTGAGATGTCCTAAATGCACAGCGACGGATTCGCGCTATTT
AGAAAGAGAGAGCAATATTTCAAGAATGCATGCGTCAATTTTACGCAGACTATCTTTCTAGGGTTAATCT
AGCTGCATCAGGATCATATCGTCGGGTCTTTTTTCCGGCTCAGTCATCGCCCAAGCTGGCGCTATCTGGG
CATCGGGGAGGAAGAAGCCCGTGCCTTTTCCCGCGAGGTTGAAGCGGCATGGAAAGAGTTTGCCGAGGAT
GACTGCTGCTGCATTGACGTTGAGCGAAAACGCACGTTTACCATGATGATTCGGGAAGGTGTGGCCATGC
ACGCCTTTAACGGTGAACTGTTCGTTCAGGCCACCTGGGATACCAGTTCGTCGCGGCTTTTCCGGACACA
GTTCCGGATGGTCAGCCCGAAGCGCATCAGCAACCCGAACAATACCGGCGACAGCCGGAACTGCCGTGCC
GGTGTGCAGATTAATGACAGCGGTGCGGCGCTGGGATATTACGTCAGCGAGGACGGGTATCCTGGCTGGA
TGCCGCAGAAATGGACATGGATACCCCGTGAGTTACCCGGCGGGCGCGCTTGGCGTAATCATGGTCATAG
CTGTTTCCTGTGTGAAATTGTTATCCGCTCACAATTCCACACAACATACGAGCCGGAAGCATAAAGTGTA
AAGCCTGGGGTGCCTAATGAGTGAGCTAACTCACATTAATTGCGTTGCGCTCACTGCCCGCTTTCCAGTC
GGGAAACCTGTCGTGCCAGCTGCATTAATGAATCGGCCAACGCGCGGGGAGAGGCGGTTTGCGTATTGGG
CGCTCTTCCGCTTCCTCGCTCACTGACTCGCTGCGCTCGGTCGTTCGGCTGCGGCGAGCGGTATCAGCTC
ACTCAAAGGCGGTAATACGGTTATCCACAGAATCAGGGGATAACGCAGGAAAGAACATGTGAGCAAAAGG
CCAGCAAAAGGCCAGGAACCGTAAAAAGGCCGCGTTGCTGGCGTTTTTCCATAGGCTCCGCCCCCCTGAC
GAGCATCACAAAAATCGACGCTCAAGTCAGAGGTGGCGAAACCCGACAGGACTATAAAGATACCAGGCGT
TTCCCCCTGGAAGCTCCCTCGTGCGCTCTCCTGTTCCGACCCTGCCGCTTACCGGATACCTGTCCGCCTT
TCTCCCTTCGGGAAGCGTGGCGCTTTCTCATAGCTCACGCTGTAGGTATCTCAGTTCGGTGTAGGTCGTT
CGCTCCAAGCTGGGCTGTGTGCACGAACCCCCCGTTCAGCCCGACCGCTGCGCCTTATCCGGTAACTATC
GTCTTGAGTCCAACCCGGTAAGACACGACTTATCGCCACTGGCAGCAGCCACTGGTAACAGGATTAGCAG
AGCGAGGTATGTAGGCGGTGCTACAGAGTTCTTGAAGTGGTGGCCTAACTACGGCTACACTAGAAGGACA
GTATTTGGTATCTGCGCTCTGCTGAAGCCAGTTACCTTCGGAAAAAGAGTTGGTAGCTCTTGATCCGGCA
AACAAACCACCGCTGGTAGCGGTGGTTTTTTTGTTTGCAAGCAGCAGATTACGCGCAGAAAAAAAGGATC
TCAAGAAGATCCTTTGATCTTTTCTACGGGGTCTGACGCTCAGTGGAACGAAAACTCACGTTAAGGGATT
TTGGTCATGAGATTATCAAAAAGGATCTTCACCTAGATCCTTTTAAATTAAAAATGAAGTTTTAAATCAA
TCTAAAGTATATATGAGTAAACTTGGTCTGACAGTTACCAATGCTTAATCAGTGAGGCACCTATCTCAGC
GATCTGTCTATTTCGTTCATCCATAGTTGCCTGACTCCCCGTCGTGTAGATAACTACGATACGGGAGGGC
TTACCATCTGGCCCCAGTGCTGCAATGATACCGCGAGACCCACGCTCACCGGCTCCAGATTTATCAGCAA
TAAACCAGCCAGCCGGAAGGGCCGAGCGCAGAAGTGGTCCTGCAACTTTATCCGCCTCCATCCAGTCTAT
TAATTGTTGCCGGGAAGCTAGAGTAAGTAGTTCGCCAGTTAATAGTTTGCGCAACGTTGTTGCCATTGCT
ACAGGCATCGTGGTGTCACGCTCGTCGTTTGGTATGGCTTCATTCAGCTCCGGTTCCCAACGATCAAGGC
GAGTTACATGATCCCCCATGTTGTGCAAAAAAGCGGTTAGCTCCTTCGGTCCTCCGATCGTTGTCAGAAG
TAAGTTGGCCGCAGTGTTATCACTCATGGTTATGGCAGCACTGCATAATTCTCTTACTGTCATGCCATCC
GTAAGATGCTTTTCTGTGACTGGTGAGTACTCAACCAAGTCATTCTGAGAATAGTGTATGCGGCGACCGA
GTTGCTCTTGCCCGGCGTCAATACGGGATAATACCGCGCCACATAGCAGAACTTTAAAAGTGCTCATCAT
TGGAAAACGTTCTTCGGGGCGAAAACTCTCAAGGATCTTACCGCTGTTGAGATCCAGTTCGATGTAACCC
ACTCGTGCACCCAACTGATCTTCAGCATCTTTTACTTTCACCAGCGTTTCTGGGTGAGCAAAAACAGGAA
GGCAAAATGCCGCAAAAAAGGGAATAAGGGCGACACGGAAATGTTGAATACTCAT
