>Addgene plasmid #83961 | pPB-US-ECasE | addgene partial sequence | sequence record 164439 | hU6-F 5'-GAGGGCCTATTTCCCATGATT-3'
GCTGTTAGAGAGATAATTGGAATTAATTTGACTGTAAACACAAAGATATTAGTACAAAATACGTGACGTA
GAAAGTAATAATTTCTTGGGTAGTTTGCAGTTTTAAAATTATGTTTTAAAATGGACTATCATATGCTTAC
CGTAACTTGAAAGTATTTCGATTTCTTGGCTTTATATATCTTGTGGAAAGGACGAAACACCGGGTCTTCG
AGAAGACCTGTTTTAGAGCTAGAAATAGCAAGTTAAAATAAGGCTAGTCCGTTATCAACTTGAAAAAGTG
GCACCGAGTCGGTGCTTTTTTGTTTTAGAGCTAGAAATAGCAAGTTAAAATAAGGCTAGTCCGTTTTTAG
CGCTCGAGCTTCTAGGTCTTGAAAGGAGTGGGAATTGGCTCCGGTGCCCGTCAGTGGGCAGAGCGCACAT
CGCCCACAGTCCCCGAGAAGTTGGGGGGAGGGGTCGGCAATTGAACCGGTGCCTAGAGAAGGTGGCGCGG
GGTAAACTGGGAAAGTGATGTCGTGTACTGGCTCCGCCTTTTTCCCGAGGGTGGGGGAGAACCGTATATA
AGTGCAGTAGTCGCCGTGAACGTTCTTTTTCGCAACGGGTTTGCCGCCAGAACACAGGTAAGTGCCGTGT
GTGGTTCCCGCGGGCCTGGCCTCTTTACGGGTTATGGCCCTTGCGTGCCTTGAATTACTTCCACCTGGCT
GCAGTACGTGATTCTTGATCCCGAGCTTCGGGTTGGAAGTGGGTGGGAGAGTTCGAGGCCTTGCGCTTAA
GGAGCC
