>Addgene plasmid #83961 | pPB-US-ECasE | addgene partial sequence | sequence record 164440 | hSpCas9-R1 5'-CGCTCGTGCTTCTTATCCTC-3'
GCTGTCGTCCACCTTGGCCATCTCGTTGCTGAAGATCTCTTGCAGATAGCAGATCCGGTTCTTCCGTCTG
GTGTATCTTCTTCTGGCGGTTCTCTTCAGCCGGGTGGCCTCGGCTGTTTCGCCGCTGTCGAACAGCAGGG
CTCCGATCAGGTTCTTCTTGATGCTGTGCCGGTCGGTGTTGCCCAGCACCTTGAATTTCTTGCTGGGCAC
CTTGTACTCGTCGGTGATCACGGCCCAGCCCACAGAGTTGGTGCCGATGTCCAGGCCGATGCTGTACTTC
TTGTCAAACCGGTAAGCTGTGGCAGGGAAACCCTCTGCCTCCCCCGTGATGTAATACTTTTGCAAGGAAT
GCGATGAAGTAGAGCCCGCAGTGGCCAAGTGGCTTTGGTCCGTCTCCTCCACGGATGCCCCTCCACGGCT
AGTGGGCGCATGTAGGCGGTGGGCGTCCGCCGCCTCCAGCAGCAGGTCATAGAGGGGCACCACGTTCTTG
CACTTCATGCTGTACAGATGCTCCATGCCTTTGTTACTCATGTGCCTGATGTGGGAGAGGATGAGGAGGA
GCTGGGCCAGCCGCTGGTGCTGCTGCTGCAGGGTCAGGCCTGCCTTGGCCATCAGGTGGATCAAAGTGTC
TGTGATCTTGTCCAGGACTCGGTGGATATGGTCCTTCTCTTCCAGAGACTTCAGGGTGCTGGACAGAAAT
GTGTACACTCCAGAATTAAGCAAAATAATAGATTTGAGGCACACAAACTCCTCTCCCTGCAGATTCATCA
TGCGGAACCGAGATGATGTAGC
