>Addgene plasmid #83961 | pPB-US-ECasE | addgene partial sequence | sequence record 167978 | dCas9-F2 5'-CCAAAGAGGTGCTGGACG-3'
CGGCCTGTACGAGACACGGATCGACCTGTCTCAGCTGGGAGGCGACACCGGTGCTGGAGACATGAGAGCT
GCCAACCTTTGGCCAAGCCCGCTCATGATCAAACGCTCTAAGAAGAACAGCCTGGCCTTGTCCCTGACGG
CCGACCAGATGGTCAGTGCCTTGTTGGATGCTGAGCCCCCCATACTCTATTCCGAGTATGATCCTACCAG
ACCCTTCAGTGAAGCTTCGATGATGGGCTTACTGACCAACCTGGCAGACAGGGAGCTGGTTCACATGATC
AACTGGGCGAAGAGGGTGCCAGGCTTTGTGGATTTGACCCTCCATGATCAGGTCCACCTTCTAGAATGTG
CCTGGCTAGAGATCCTGATGATTGGTCTCGTCTGGCGCTCCATGGAGCACCCAGTGAAGCTACTGTTTGC
TCCTAACTTGCTCTTGGACAGGAACCAGGGAAAATGTGTAGAGGGCATGGTGGAGATCTTCGACATGCTG
CTGGCTACATCATCTCGGTTCCGCATGATGAATCTGCAGGGAGAGGAGTTTGTGTGCCTCAAATCTATTA
TTTTGCTTAATTCTGGAGTGTACACATTTCTGTCCAGCACCCTGAAGTCTCTGGAAGAGAAGGACCATAT
CCACCGAGTCCTGGACAAGATCACAGACACTTTGATCCACCTGATGGCCAAGGCAGGCCTGACCCTGCAG
CAGCAGCACCAGCGGCTGGCCCAGCTCCTCCTCATCCTCTCCCACATCAGGCACATGAGTAACAAAGGCA
TGGAGCATCTGTACAGCATGAAGTGCAAGAACGTGGTGCCCCTCTATGACCTGCTGCTGGAGGCGGCGGA
CGCCCACCGCCTACATGCGCCCACTAGCCGTGGAGGGGCATCCGTGGAGGAGACGGAC
